Addgene plasmid #70876: pFOSGE_COF2G02
Purpose: Gateway entry clone
Depositing lab: Alexander Stark. Depositing organization: Research Institute of Molecular Pathology (IMP). Publication: Transcriptional regulators form diverse groups with context-dependent regulatory functions. Stampfel G, Kazmar T, Frank O, Wienerroither S, Reiter F, Stark A. Nature. 2015 Nov 9. doi: 10.1038/nature15545. PubMed 26550828.
Backbone
  Vector backbone: pDONR221
  Backbone manufacturer: Invitrogen
  Backbone size w/o insert (bp): 4762
  Vector type: Gateway entry vector
Growth in bacteria
  Bacterial resistance: Kanamycin, 50 μg/mL
  Growth temperature: 37°C
  Growth strain: DH5alpha
  Copy number: High Copy
Gene/Insert
  Gene/Insert name: Tip60 (alt names: FBgn0026080; CG6121, FBtr0070668)
  Species: D. melanogaster (fly)
  Insert size (bp): 1623
  Entrez Gene: Tip60 (a.k.a. Dmel_CG6121, 6121, CG6121, DmEG0007.7, Dmel/TIP60, Dmel\CG6121, Dmel\TIP60, EG0007.7, EG:EG0007.7, dTIP60, dTip60, dmHAG405)
  Cloning method: Gateway Cloning
  Sequencing primers: 5′ M13-F20; 3′ M13R
Terms and licenses: Academic/Nonprofit Terms; Industry Terms: Not Available to Industry
How to cite: pFOSGE_COF2G02 was a gift from Alexander Stark (Addgene plasmid # 70876 ; http://n2t.net/addgene:70876 ; RRID:Addgene_70876)
