[The description below was written by a language model from this plasmid's Addgene catalogue record.]
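Description:
pFOSGE_COF2G02 is a Gateway entry clone built on the commercial pDONR221 donor backbone, carrying the Drosophila melanogaster gene Tip60 (CG6121) as a roughly 1.6 kb insert. It is a high-copy bacterial plasmid maintained in standard E. coli cloning strains under kanamycin selection. The insert was introduced by Gateway cloning; in a pDONR221-derived entry clone this normally means that a BP recombination reaction replaced the donor vector's counter-selection cassette with the gene of interest, leaving the insert flanked by attL recombination sites. No feature table is provided, so the exact site arrangement and whether the open reading frame retains its native stop codon are not stated. M13 forward and reverse primer sites flanking the cloning region are listed for sequence verification of the insert.

As an entry vector, the plasmid has no recorded promoter, tag or reporter for expressing Tip60 in eukaryotic cells, and it is not intended for direct expression. It serves instead as a shuttle template: an LR recombination reaction can transfer the Tip60 coding sequence into any compatible Gateway destination vector, which then supplies the promoter, fusion tags or DNA-binding domains needed for a given experiment. The associated publication concerns the context-dependent regulatory functions of transcriptional regulators, and the clone name suggests that it belongs to a larger systematic collection of fly transcription factor and cofactor clones, although the record does not describe the specific downstream assays. Tip60 is generally known as a histone acetyltransferase and transcriptional cofactor, which is consistent with that context.
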