>Addgene plasmid #70876 | pFOSGE_COF2G02 | depositor partial sequence | sequence record 126818 | insert
ATGAAAATTAACCACAAATATGAGTTCGACGACGATGTGGCCTCCATATGCGAGTCAACGGCCGCCCTAA
CCGAGGGATGTCGTTTACCCGTCAGGATGCACAAAACGGACGACTGGCCACTAGCGGAGATTGTGAGCAT
CAAGGAGTTGGATGGGCGCCGGCAGTTTTACGTGCACTATGTGGACTTCAACAAGCGCTTGGACGAGTGG
GTCAACGAGGAGGATCTGTACACGCGAAAGGTGCAATTTCCGCGGAGAGACGGCTCACAAACAGGCACCA
GCACTGGAGTGACCACGCCACAGCGCCACCATTCCCTAGCGGGCAGCGTTTCTCGGCCTACATCACCGCA
ACACCCTGGTTCCGGGGCTCTGGCAGCCATCCCCCAGACTCCTACTGGTGCATCAGGCAGTGTTCCTCCC
CCTGCTGGCATTCCAAACTCTGTGGCTCCACCCGGAACACCAAGCAGTGGGGGAGAGCTTGTGAATGGCA
ACAATCTGGCCGCAGCCCTTCAGAAACGCATCAATCGCAAGCGAAAAAACCACGGAGGCTCGGCCCATGG
ACACCACAGTCTGACCAGTCAACAGCAGCAGTCACATCCGCATCCTACAACTCCGCAGACACCCACGGCT
ACGCCCGTGCATGTGACCGGCGACGGTTTAATAAGCGGAGCGGCCAATGATGATGGTGATGGATCGCAGG
ATGGCAAGACGCCCACGCCGAGGCAATCAGGCAGCATGGTTACGCACCAGGACGACGTGGTCACCCGCAT
GAAGAACGTGGAGATGATCGAGCTGGGCAGGCATCGCATTAAGCCCTGGTATTTCTCACCCTATCCGCAA
GAGCTGTGTCAAATGCCCTGCATCTACATCTGCGAGTTCTGCCTGAAGTACAGGAAGAGCAGGAAGTGCC
TGGAGAGGCACCTGTCCAAGTGCAATCTTAGGCATCCACCGGGAAACGAGATCTATCGCAAACATACAAT
TTCCTTCTTTGAAATCGATGGACGCAAAAACAAGGTGTATGCCCAGAACTTGTGCCTGCTTGCCAAACTC
TTTCTCGACCACAAGACACTCTACTATGATACCGATCCGTTTCTCTTCTACGTAATGACAGAGTTCGACT
CGCGCGGCTTCCACATAGTAGGGTACTTCTCCAAGGAGAAGGAGAGCACAGAGGACTACAACGTGGCCTG
CATTCTCACAATGCCTCCGTATCAGCGCAAGGGCTACGGCAAGCTGCTCATTGAGTTCAGCTACGAGTTG
TCCAAGTTCGAGGGCAAGACGGGATCGCCGGAGAAACCATTGTCTGATCTGGGTTTGCTGTCCTATCGAT
CGTACTGGGCGCAAACCATACTGGAGATCTTTATCAGCCAAAACCCGAGCACGGACGGCGAAAAGCCCAC
TATAACTATAAACGACATCTGCGAATGCACATCCATCAAAAAAGAGGACGTGATCTCAACGCTGCAGAAC
CTGAACCTGATCAACTACTACAAGGGCCAGTACATCGTGTGCATCAACCGGGTTATCATCGAGCAACACC
GGCGAGCAATGGACAAGCGCAAGATCCGCATCGACTCGAAATGCCTGCACTGGACACCCAAAGACTGGTC
CAAGCGCTCCAAA
