>Addgene plasmid #70876 | pFOSGE_COF2G02 | addgene partial sequence | sequence record 130000 | M13-F20 5'-TGTAAAACGACGGCCAGT-3'
ATTTTATTTTGACTGATAGTGACCTGTTCGTTGCAACAAATTGATGAGCAATGCTTTTTTATAATGCCAA
CTTTGTACAAAAAAGCAGGCTTCATGAAAATTAACCACAAATATGAGTTCGACGACGATGTGGCCTCCAT
ATGCGAGTCAACGGCCGCCCTAACCGAGGGATGTCGTTTACCCGTCAGGATGCACAAAACGGACGACTGG
CCACTAGCGGAGATTGTGAGCATCAAGGAGTTGGATGGGCGCCGGCAGTTTTACGTGCACTATGTGGACT
TCAACAAGCGCTTGGACGAGTGGGTCAACGAGGAGGATCTGTACACGCGAAAGGTGCAATTTCCGCGGAG
AGACGGCTCACAAACAGGCACCAGCACTGGAGTGACCACGCCACAGCGCCACCATTCCCTAGCGGGCAGC
GTTTCTCGGCCTACATCACCGCAACACCCTGGTTCCGGGGCTCTGGCAGCCATCCCCCAGACTCCTACTG
GTGCATCAGGCAGTGTTCCTCCCCCTGCTGGCATTCCAAACTCTGTGGCTCCACCCGGAACACCAAGCAG
TGGGGGAGAGCTTGTGAATGGCAACAATCTGGCCGCAGCCCTTCAGAAACGCATCAATCGCAAGCGAAAA
AACCACGGAGGCTCGGCCCATGGACACCACAGTCTGACCAGTCAACAGCAGCAGTCACATCCGCATCCTA
CAACTCCGCAGACACCCACGGCTACGCCCGTGCATGTGACCGGCGACGGTTTAATAAGCGGAGCGGCCAA
TGATGATGGTGATGGATCGCAGGATGGCAAGACGCCCACGCCGAGGCAATCAGGCAGCATGGTT
