>Addgene plasmid #70876 | pFOSGE_COF2G02 | addgene partial sequence | sequence record 130002 | M13-Rev 5'-CAGGAAACAGCTATGACC-3'
AATAATGATTTTATTTTGACTGATAGTGACCTGTTCGTTGCAACAAACTTGATAAGCAATGCTTTCTTAT
AATGCCAACTTTGTACAAGAAAGCTGGGTCTTTGGAGCGCTTGGACCAGTCTTTGGGTGTCCAGTGCAGG
CATTTCGAGTCGATGCGGATCTTGCGCTTGTCCATTGCTCGCCGGTGTTGCTCGATGATAACCCGGTTGA
TGCACACGATGTACTGGCCCTTGTAGTAGTTGATCAGGTTCAGGTTCTGCAGCGTTGAGATCACGTCCTC
TTTTTTGATGGATGTGCATTCGCAGATGTCG
